Addgene plasmid #106450: as-mOPN-PB0
Purpose: Bacterial expression of antisense to murine osteopontin
Depositing lab: Georg Weber. Depositing organization: Tufts Medical Center. Publication: Growth factor signaling induces metastasis genes in transformed cells: molecular connection between Akt kinase and osteopontin in breast cancer. Zhang G, He B, Weber GF. Mol Cell Biol. 2003 Sep . 23(18):6507-19. 10.1128/MCB.23.18.6507-6519.2003 PubMed 12944477.
Backbone
  Vector backbone: pBabe
  Vector type: Retroviral
Growth in bacteria
  Bacterial resistance: Ampicillin, 100 μg/mL
  Growth temperature: 37°C
  Growth strain: DH5alpha
  Copy number: Unknown
Gene/Insert
  Gene/Insert name: antisense-osteopontin
  Species: M. musculus (mouse)
  Mutation: antisense
  Entrez Gene: Spp1 (a.k.a. 2AR, Apl-1, BNSP, BSPI, Bsp, ETA-1, Eta, OP, Opn, Opnl, Ric, Spp-1)
  Cloning method: Restriction Enzyme; 5′ cloning site EcoRI (unknown if destroyed); 3′ cloning site BamHI (unknown if destroyed)
  Sequencing primers: 5′ pbabe5
Terms and licenses: Academic/Nonprofit Terms; Industry Terms: Not Available to Industry
Depositor comments: This plasmid is maintained at a medium copy number. Depositor notes S271C found during QC not of concern for function
How to cite: as-mOPN-PB0 was a gift from Georg Weber (Addgene plasmid # 106450 ; http://n2t.net/addgene:106450 ; RRID:Addgene_106450)
