[The description below was written by a language model from this plasmid's Addgene catalogue record and pLannotate feature annotations shown in this document.]
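Description:
as-mOPN-PB0 is a retroviral vector built on the pBabe backbone (about 6 kb) that carries the mouse osteopontin gene, Spp1, in antisense orientation. The feature table shows the standard pBabe-puro layout. A Moloney murine leukemia virus 5′ LTR is followed by a packaging signal and a truncated gag segment lacking its start codon, which together allow the vector RNA to be encapsidated efficiently when the plasmid is introduced into a packaging cell line. The Spp1 coding sequence was cloned between EcoRI and BamHI sites and lies on the reverse strand relative to the LTR, so LTR-driven transcription yields RNA complementary to the endogenous osteopontin message rather than a translatable mRNA. Downstream, an SV40 enhancer/early promoter drives puromycin N-acetyltransferase for selection of transduced mammalian cells, and a 3′ LTR closes the proviral unit. A short fragment just upstream of that LTR is annotated as a self-inactivating ΔU3 element, but the adjacent LTR is annotated at the same length as the 5′ one.

In bacteria the plasmid is maintained through a ColE1/pUC-type origin and selected with ampicillin via the bla gene and its own promoter. The depositor describes it as medium copy. A small lacI fragment in the backbone appears to be a non-functional remnant. The catalogue purpose reads "bacterial expression," yet no bacterial promoter for the insert is annotated, and the architecture points instead to stable retroviral delivery of antisense osteopontin into mammalian cells to suppress its expression. This fits the associated study of osteopontin as a metastasis gene in breast cancer. The depositor notes that an S271C change found during quality control is not of functional concern.
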