Features (pLannotate 1.2.2; 12 found; start..end, strand, type, name):
      1..470     +  LTR            LTR: long terminal repeat from Moloney murine leukemia virus
    594..868     +  misc_feature   MESV Ψ (fragment): packaging signal of murine embryonic stem cell virus
    935..1351    +  CDS            gag (truncated): truncated Moloney murine leukemia virus (MMLV) gag gene lacking the start codon
   1388..2269    -  CDS            Spp1: OSTP_MOUSE - Also known as Eta-1, Op, Spp-1. Experimental evidence at protein level: Swiss-Prot protein existence level 1. Acts as a cytokine involved in enhancing production of interferon-gamma and interleukin-12 and reducing production of interleukin-10 and is essential in the pathway that leads to type I immunity. From Mus musculus (Mouse).
   2309..2638    +  promoter       SV40 promoter: SV40 enhancer and early promoter
   2648..3247    +  CDS            PuroR: puromycin N-acetyltransferase; pac from Streptomyces alboniger; confers resistance to puromycin
   3346..3467    +  LTR            3' LTR (ΔU3) (fragment): self-inactivating 3' long terminal repeat (LTR) from Moloney murine leukemia virus
   3468..3937    +  LTR            LTR: long terminal repeat from Moloney murine leukemia virus
   4003..4055    -  CDS            lacI (fragment): lac repressor; lacI; The lac repressor binds to the lac operator to inhibit transcription in E. coli. This inhibition can be relieved by adding lactose or isopropyl-β-D-thiogalactopyranoside (IPTG).
   4238..4826    -  rep_origin     ori: high-copy-number ColE1/pMB1/pBR322/pUC origin of replication
   4986..5846    -  CDS            AmpR: β-lactamase; bla; confers resistance to ampicillin, carbenicillin, and related antibiotics
   5847..5951    -  promoter       AmpR promoter: bla
>Addgene plasmid #106450 | as-mOPN-PB0 | addgene full sequence | sequence record 207747 | Addgene NGS Result
CTGAATATGGGCCAAACAGGATATCTGTGGTAAGCAGTTCCTGCCCCGGCTCAGGGCCAAGAACAGATGG
AACAGCTGAATATGGGCCAAACAGGATATCTGTGGTAAGCAGTTCCTGCCCCGGCTCAGGGCCAAGAACA
GATGGTCCCCAGATGCGGTCCAGCCCTCAGCAGTTTCTAGAGAACCATCAGATGTTTCCAGGGTGCCCCA
AGGACCTGAAATGACCCTGTGCCTTATTTGAACTAACCAATCAGTTCGCTTCTCGCTTCTGTTCGCGCGC
TTCTGCTCCCCGAGCTCAATAAAAGAGCCCACAACCCCTCACTCGGGGCGCCAGTCCTCCGATTGACTGA
GTCGCCCGGGTACCCGTGTATCCAATAAACCCTCTTGCAGTTGCATCCGACTTGTGGTCTCGCTGTTCCT
TGGGAGGGTCTCCTCTGAGTGATTGACTACCCGTCAGCGGGGGTCTTTCATTTGGGGGCTCGTCCGGGAT
CGGGAGACCCCTGCCCAGGGACCACCGACCCACCACCGGGAGGCAAGCTGGCCAGCAACTTATCTGTGTC
TGTCCGATTGTCTAGTGTCTATGACTGATTTTATGCGCCTGCGTCGGTACTAGTTAGCTAACTAGCTCTG
TATCTGGCGGACCCGTGGTGGAACTGACGAGTTCTGAACACCCGGCCGCAACCCTGGGAGACGTCCCAGG
GACTTTGGGGGCCGTTTTTGTGGCCCGACCTGAGGAAGGGAGTCGATGTGGAATCCGACCCCGTCAGGAT
ATGTGGTTCTGGTAGGAGACGAGAACCTAAAACAGTTCCCGCCTCCGTCTGAATTTTTGCTTTCGGTTTG
GAACCGAAGCCGCGCGTCTTGTCTGCTGCAGCGCTGCAGCATCGTTCTGTGTTGTCTCTGTCTGACTGTG
TTTCTGTATTTGTCTGAAAATTAGGGCCAGACTGTTACCACTCCCTTAAGTTTGACCTTAGGTCACTGGA
AAGATGTCGAGCGGATCGCTCACAACCAGTCGGTAGATGTCAAGAAGAGACGTTGGGTTACCTTCTGCTC
TGCAGAATGGCCAACCTTTAACGTCGGATGGCCGCGAGACGGCACCTTTAACCGAGACCTCATCACCCAG
GTTAAGATCAAGGTCTTTTCACCTGGCCCGCATGGACACCCAGACCAGGTCCCCTACATCGTGACCTGGG
AAGCCTTGGCTTTTGACCCCCCTCCCTGGGTCAAGCCCTTTGTACACCCTAAGCCTCCGCCTCCTCTTCC
TCCATCCGCCCCGTCTCTCCCCCTTGAACCTCCTCGTTCGACCCCGCCTCGATCCTCCCTTTATCCAGCC
CTCACTCCTTCTCTAGGCGCCGGCCGGATCCGGAACTGTGTTTTTGCCTCTTCTTTAGTTGACCTCAGAA
GATGAACTCTCTAATTCATGAGAAATTCGGAATTTCAGATACCTATCATCTTCCTTACACTTAGGGTCTA
GGACTAGCTTGTCCTTGTGGCTGTGAAACTTGTGGCTCTGATGTTCCAGGCTGGCTTTGGAACTTGCTTG
ACTATCGATCACATCCGACTGATCGGCACTCTCCTGGCTCTCTTTGGAATGCTCAAGTCTGTGTGTTTCC
AGACTTGGTTCATCCAGCTGACTTGACTCATGGCTGCCCTTTCCGTTGTTGTCCTGATCAGAGGGCATGC
TCAGAAGCTGGGCAACAGGGATGACATCGAGGGACTCCTTAGACTCACCGCTCTTCATGTGAGAGGTGAG
GTCCTCATCTGTGGCATCAGGATACTGTTCATCAGAAACCTGGAAACTCCTAGACTTTGACCTCAGTCCA
TAAGCCAAGCTATCACCTCGGCCGTTGGGGACATCGACTGTAGGGACGATTGGAGTGAAAGTGTCTGCTT
GTGTACTAGCAGTGACGGTCTCATCAGACTCATCCGAATGGTGAGATTCGTCAGATTCATCCGAGTCCAC
AGAATCCTCGCTCTCTGCATGGTCTCCATCGTCATCATCATCGTCATCATCGTCGTCCATGTGGTCATGG
CTTTCATTGGAATTGCTTGGAAGAGTTTCTTGCTTAAAGTCATCCTTTTCTTCAGAGGACACAGCATTCT
GTGGCGCAAGGAGATTCTGCTTCTGAGATGGGTCAGGCACCAGCCATGTGGCTATAGGATCTGGGTGCAG
GCTGTAAAGCTTCTCCTCTGAGCTGCCAGAATCAGTCACTTTCACCGGGAGGGAGGAGGCAATGCCAAAC
AGGCAAAAGCAAATCACTGCCAATCTCATGGTCGGAATTCGCCAGCACAGTGGTCGACCCTGTGGAATGT
GTGTCAGTTAGGGTGTGGAAAGTCCCCAGGCTCCCCAGCAGGCAGAAGTATGCAAAGCATGCATCTCAAT
TAGTCAGCAACCAGGTGTGGAAAGTCCCCAGGCTCCCCAGCAGGCAGAAGTATGCAAAGCATGCATCTCA
ATTAGTCAGCAACCATAGTCCCGCCCCTAACTCCGCCCATCCCGCCCCTAACTCCGCCCAGTTCCGCCCA
TTCTCCGCCCCATGGCTGACTAATTTTTTTTATTTATGCAGAGGCCGAGGCCGCCTCGGCCTCTGAGCTA
TTCCAGAAGTAGTGAGGAGGCTTTTTTGGAGGCCTAGGCTTTTGCAAAAAGCTTACCATGACCGAGTACA
AGCCCACGGTGCGCCTCGCCACCCGCGACGACGTCCCCAGGGCCGTACGCACCCTCGCCGCCGCGTTCGC
CGACTACCCCGCCACGCGCCACACCGTCGATCCGGACCGCCACATCGAGCGGGTCACCGAGCTGCAAGAA
CTCTTCCTCACGCGCGTCGGGCTCGACATCGGCAAGGTGTGGGTCGCGGACGACGGCGCCGCGGTGGCGG
TCTGGACCACGCCGGAGAGCGTCGAAGCGGGGGCGGTGTTCGCCGAGATCGGCCCGCGCATGGCCGAGTT
GAGCGGTTCCCGGCTGGCCGCGCAGCAACAGATGGAAGGCCTCCTGGCGCCGCACCGGCCCAAGGAGCCC
GCGTGGTTCCTGGCCACCGTCGGCGTCTCGCCCGACCACCAGGGCAAGGGTCTGGGCAGCGCCGTCGTGC
TCCCCGGAGTGGAGGCGGCCGAGCGCGCCGGGGTGCCCGCCTTCCTGGAGACCTCCGCGCCCCGCAACCT
CCCCTTCTACGAGCGGCTCGGCTTCACCGTCACCGCCGACGTCGAGGTGCCCGAAGGACCGCGCACCTGG
TGCATGACCCGCAAGCCCGGTGCCTGACGCCCGCCCCACGACCCGCAGCGCCCGACCGAAAGGAGCGCAC
GACCCCATGCATCGATAAAATAAAAGATTTTATTTAGTCTCCAGAAAAAGGGGGGAATGAAAGACCCCAC
CTGTAGGTTTGGCAAGCTAGCTTAAGTAACGCCATTTTGCAAGGCATGGAAAAATACATAACTGAGAATA
GAGAAGTTCAGATCAAGGTCAGGAACAGATGGAACAGCTGAATATGGGCCAAACAGGATATCTGTGGTAA
GCAGTTCCTGCCCCGGCTCAGGGCCAAGAACAGATGGAACAGCTGAATATGGGCCAAACAGGATATCTGT
GGTAAGCAGTTCCTGCCCCGGCTCAGGGCCAAGAACAGATGGTCCCCAGATGCGGTCCAGCCCTCAGCAG
TTTCTAGAGAACCATCAGATGTTTCCAGGGTGCCCCAAGGACCTGAAATGACCCTGTGCCTTATTTGAAC
TAACCAATCAGTTCGCTTCTCGCTTCTGTTCGCGCGCTTCTGCTCCCCGAGCTCAATAAAAGAGCCCACA
ACCCCTCACTCGGGGCGCCAGTCCTCCGATTGACTGAGTCGCCCGGGTACCCGTGTATCCAATAAACCCT
CTTGCAGTTGCATCCGACTTGTGGTCTCGCTGTTCCTTGGGAGGGTCTCCTCTGAGTGATTGACTACCCG
TCAGCGGGGGTCTTTCACATGCAGCATGTATCAAAATTAATTTGGTTTTTTTTCTTAAGTATTTACATTA
AATGGCCATAGTTGCATTAATGAATCGGCCAACGCGCGGGGAGAGGCGGTTTGCGTATTGGGCGCTCTTC
CGCTTCCTCGCTCACTGACTCGCTGCGCTCGGTCGTTCGGCTGCGGCGAGCGGTATCAGCTCACTCAAAG
GCGGTAATACGGTTATCCACAGAATCAGGGGATAACGCAGGAAAGAACATGTGAGCAAAAGGCCAGCAAA
AGGCCAGGAACCGTAAAAAGGCCGCGTTGCTGGCGTTTTTCCATAGGCTCCGCCCCCCTGACGAGCATCA
CAAAAATCGACGCTCAAGTCAGAGGTGGCGAAACCCGACAGGACTATAAAGATACCAGGCGTTTCCCCCT
GGAAGCTCCCTCGTGCGCTCTCCTGTTCCGACCCTGCCGCTTACCGGATACCTGTCCGCCTTTCTCCCTT
CGGGAAGCGTGGCGCTTTCTCATAGCTCACGCTGTAGGTATCTCAGTTCGGTGTAGGTCGTTCGCTCCAA
GCTGGGCTGTGTGCACGAACCCCCCGTTCAGCCCGACCGCTGCGCCTTATCCGGTAACTATCGTCTTGAG
TCCAACCCGGTAAGACACGACTTATCGCCACTGGCAGCAGCCACTGGTAACAGGATTAGCAGAGCGAGGT
ATGTAGGCGGTGCTACAGAGTTCTTGAAGTGGTGGCCTAACTACGGCTACACTAGAAGAACAGTATTTGG
TATCTGCGCTCTGCTGAAGCCAGTTACCTTCGGAAAAAGAGTTGGTAGCTCTTGATCCGGCAAACAAACC
ACCGCTGGTAGCGGTGGTTTTTTTGTTTGCAAGCAGCAGATTACGCGCAGAAAAAAAGGATCTCAAGAAG
ATCCTTTGATCTTTTCTACGGGGTCTGACGCTCAGTGGAACGAAAACTCACGTTAAGGGATTTTGGTCAT
GAGATTATCAAAAAGGATCTTCACCTAGATCCTTTTGCGGCCGCAAATCAATCTAAAGTATATATGAGTA
AACTTGGTCTGACAGTTACCAATGCTTAATCAGTGAGGCACCTATCTCAGCGATCTGTCTATTTCGTTCA
TCCATAGTTGCCTGACTCCCCGTCGTGTAGATAACTACGATACGGGAGGGCTTACCATCTGGCCCCAGTG
CTGCAATGATACCGCGAGACCCACGCTCACCGGCTCCAGATTTATCAGCAATAAACCAGCCAGCCGGAAG
GGCCGAGCGCAGAAGTGGTCCTGCAACTTTATCCGCCTCCATCCAGTCTATTAATTGTTGCCGGGAAGCT
AGAGTAAGTAGTTCGCCAGTTAATAGTTTGCGCAACGTTGTTGCCATTGCTACAGGCATCGTGGTGTCAC
GCTCGTCGTTTGGTATGGCTTCATTCAGCTCCGGTTCCCAACGATCAAGGCGAGTTACATGATCCCCCAT
GTTGTGCAAAAAAGCGGTTAGCTCCTTCGGTCCTCCGATCGTTGTCAGAAGTAAGTTGGCCGCAGTGTTA
TCACTCATGGTTATGGCAGCACTGCATAATTCTCTTACTGTCATGCCATCCGTAAGATGCTTTTCTGTGA
CTGGTGAGTACTCAACCAAGTCATTCTGAGAATAGTGTATGCGGCGACCGAGTTGCTCTTGCCCGGCGTC
AATACGGGATAATACCGCGCCACATAGCAGAACTTTAAAAGTGCTCATCATTGGAAAACGTTCTTCGGGG
CGAAAACTCTCAAGGATCTTACCGCTGTTGAGATCCAGTTCGATGTAACCCACTCGTGCACCCAACTGAT
CTTCAGCATCTTTTACTTTCACCAGCGTTTCTGGGTGAGCAAAAACAGGAAGGCAAAATGCCGCAAAAAA
GGGAATAAGGGCGACACGGAAATGTTGAATACTCATACTCTTCCTTTTTCAATATTATTGAAGCATTTAT
CAGGGTTATTGTCTCATGAGCGGATACATATTTGAATGTATTTAGAAAAATAAACAAATAGGGGTTCCGC
GCACATTTCCCCGAAAAGTGCCACCTGCAGC
